Addgene plasmid #47929: pCS2-nCas9n
Purpose: expression of an optimized Cas9 for genome-editing in zebrafish
Depositing lab: Wenbiao Chen. Depositing organization: Vanderbilt University. Publication: Efficient multiplex biallelic zebrafish genome editing using a CRISPR nuclease system. Jao LE, Wente SR, Chen W. Proc Natl Acad Sci U S A. 2013 Aug 5. 10.1073/pnas.1308335110 PubMed 23918387.
Backbone
  Vector backbone: pCS2+
  Backbone size w/o insert (bp): 4100
  Total vector size (bp): 8300
  Vector type: Mammalian Expression, CRISPR
Growth in bacteria
  Bacterial resistance: Ampicillin, 100 μg/mL
  Growth temperature: 37°C
  Growth strain: Top10
  Copy number: High Copy
Gene/Insert
  Gene/Insert name: nls-zcas9-nls
  Species: Synthetic
  Insert size (bp): 4200
  Promoter: CMV
  Cloning method: Restriction Enzyme; 5′ cloning site BamHI (not destroyed); 3′ cloning site XbaI (not destroyed)
  Sequencing primers: 5′ SP6; 3′ M13 Rev
Terms and licenses: Academic/Nonprofit Terms; Industry Terms: Not Available to Industry
Depositor comments: Note from depositor: Although this plasmid produces smaller transcripts in addition to the expected one, the product mixture displays activity comparable to that from pT3TS-nCas9n. For more information on Chen and Wente Lab CRISPR Plasmids please refer to: http://www.addgene.org/crispr/Chen/
How to cite: pCS2-nCas9n was a gift from Wenbiao Chen (Addgene plasmid # 47929 ; http://n2t.net/addgene:47929 ; RRID:Addgene_47929)
