[The description below was written by a language model from this plasmid's Addgene catalogue record and pLannotate feature annotations shown in this document.]
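Description:
pCS2-nCas9n is a Cas9 expression plasmid of about 8.3 kb built on the pCS2+ backbone, catalogued as a mammalian expression and CRISPR vector and intended for genome editing in zebrafish. It is propagated in E. coli as a high-copy plasmid through a ColE1/pUC-type origin and selected with ampicillin via the β-lactamase gene. An f1 origin is also present, along with remnants of the lac promoter/operator region and lacZα and lacI fragments carried over from the parental cloning vector.

The payload is a synthetic insert of about 4.2 kb named nls-zcas9-nls, placed between BamHI and XbaI sites. It encodes an optimized version of Streptococcus pyogenes Cas9, and the insert name indicates a nuclear localization signal at each end. The feature tables annotate only the Cas9 coding region itself, not the NLS segments. Upstream lies the simian CMV IE94 enhancer/promoter, which can drive expression directly in vertebrate cells, followed by an SP6 promoter that allows in vitro transcription of sense mRNA. An SV40 polyadenylation signal sits downstream of the coding sequence, and T7 (partial) and T3 promoters are annotated on the opposite strand.

This arrangement is typical of pCS2+ constructs, which are commonly used as templates for making mRNA for embryo injection, although the record itself states only that the plasmid is for Cas9 expression in zebrafish genome editing. The depositor notes that it yields some smaller transcripts alongside the expected one, but that the mixture has activity comparable to that from the related pT3TS-nCas9n. The two sequence records provided differ by only a few nucleotides in length and show the same features in the same order, simply numbered from different start points.
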