Features (pLannotate 1.2.2; 15 found; start..end, strand, type, name):
     30..1007    +  promoter       CMV IE94 promoter: enhancer/promoter region of simian cytomegalovirus major immediate early transcription unit IE94
   1042..1060    +  promoter       SP6 promoter: promoter for bacteriophage SP6 RNA polymerase
   1151..5251    +  CDS            cas9: CAS9_STRP1 - Also known as csn1 From Streptococcus pyogenes serotype M1.
   5306..5323    -  promoter       T7 promoter (fragment): promoter for bacteriophage T7 RNA polymerase
   5328..5462    -  polyA_signal   SV40 poly(A) signal: SV40 polyadenylation signal
   5575..5593    -  promoter       T3 promoter: promoter for bacteriophage T3 RNA polymerase
   5638..5654    -  protein_bind   lac operator: The lac repressor binds to the lac operator to inhibit transcription in E. coli. This inhibition can be relieved by adding lactose or isopropyl-β-D-thiogalactopyranoside (IPTG). lac repressor encoded by lacI
   5662..5692    -  promoter       lac promoter: promoter for the E. coli lac operon
   5707..5728    -  protein_bind   CAP binding site: CAP binding activates transcription in the presence of cAMP. E. coli catabolite activator protein
   5741..5833    -  CDS            lacI (fragment): lac repressor; lacI; The lac repressor binds to the lac operator to inhibit transcription in E. coli. This inhibition can be relieved by adding lactose or isopropyl-β-D-thiogalactopyranoside (IPTG).
   6016..6604    -  rep_origin     ori: high-copy-number ColE1/pMB1/pBR322/pUC origin of replication
   6775..7635    -  CDS            AmpR: β-lactamase; bla; confers resistance to ampicillin, carbenicillin, and related antibiotics
   7636..7740    -  promoter       AmpR promoter: bla
   7793..8221    -  rep_origin     f1 ori (sequence partly withheld): f1 bacteriophage origin of replication; arrow indicates direction of (+) strand synthesis
   8226..23      -  CDS            lacZα (fragment) (across the origin): LacZα fragment of β-galactosidase; lacZ fragment
>Addgene plasmid #47929 | pCS2-nCas9n | addgene full sequence | sequence record 333554 | Addgene NGS Result
GGGCCTCTTCGCTATTACGCCAGTCGACCGCCAATTCAATATGGCGTATATGGACTCATGCCAATTCAAT
ATGGTGGATCTGGACCTGTGCCAATTCAATATGGCGTATATGGACTCGTGCCAATTCAATATGGTGGATC
TGGACCCCAGCCAATTCAATATGGCGGACTTGGCACCATGCCAATTCAATATGGCGGACCTGGCACTGTG
CCAACTGGGGAGGGGTCTACTTGGCACGGTGCCAAGTTTGAGGAGGGGTCTTGGCCCTGTGCCAAGTCCG
CCATATTGAATTGGCATGGTGCCAATAATGGCGGCCATATTGGCTATATGCCAGGATCAATATATAGGCA
ATATCCAATATGGCCCTATGCCAATATGGCTATTGGCCAGGTTCAATACTATGTATTGGCCCTATGCCAT
ATAGTATTCCATATATGGGTTTTCCTATTGACGTAGATAGCCCCTCCCAATGGGCGGTCCCATATACCAT
ATATGGGGCTTCCTAATACCGCCCATAGCCACTCCCCCATTGACGTCAATGGTCTCTATATATGGTCTTT
CCTATTGACGTCATATGGGCGGTCCTATTGACGTATATGGCGCCTCCCCCATTGACGTCAATTACGGTAA
ATGGCCCGCCTGGCTCAATGCCCATTGACGTCAATAGGACCACCCACCATTGACGTCAATGGGATGGCTC
ATTGCCCATTCATATCCGTTCTCACGCCCCCTATTGACGTCAATGACGGTAAATGGCCCACTTGGCAGTA
CATCAATATCTATTAATAGTAACTTGGCAAGTACATTACTATTGGAAGTACGCCAGGGTACATTGGCAGT
ACTCCCATTGACGTCAATGGCGGTAAATGGCCCGCGATGGCTGCCAAGTACATCCCCATTGACGTCAATG
GGGAGGGGCAATGACGCAAATGGGCGTTCCATTGACGTAAATGGGCGGTAGGCGTGCCTAATGGGAGGTC
TATATAAGCAATGCTCGTTTAGGGAACCGCCATTCTGCCTGGGGACGTCGGAGCAAGCTTGATTTAGGTG
ACACTATAGAATACAAGCTACTTGTTCTTTTTGCAGGATCCGATCCAATGTCGACGCCACCATGGCTTCT
CCACCTAAGAAGAAGAGAAAGGTGGGAAGCATGGATAAGAAGTATAGCATCGGCCTGGATATTGGAACTA
ACTCCGTGGGTTGGGCAGTGATTACAGACGACTACAAGGTCCCTAGCAAGAAATTTAAGGTGCTGGGTAA
CACCGACAGGCACAGCATCAAGAAAAATCTGATTGGAGCCCTGCTGTTCGGTTCTGGAGAGACTGCCGAA
GCAACACGCCTGAAAAGAACAGCAAGAAGGCGCTATACCAGAAGGAAGAATAGAATCTGTTACCTGCAGG
AGATTTTCTCTAACGAAATGGCTAAGGTGGACGATTCATTCTTTCATAGGCTGGAGGAAAGTTTCCTGGT
CGAGGAAGATAAGAAACACGAGCGCCATCCTATCTTTGGAAACATTGTGGACGAGGTCGCCTATCACGAA
AAATACCCAACCATCTATCATCTGCGCAAGAAACTGGCTGACTCTACTGATAAAGCCGACCTGAGACTGA
TCTATCTGGCTCTGGCCCACATGATTAAGTTCAGGGGTCATTTTCTGATCGAGGGCGATCTGAACCCCGA
CAATTCCGATGTGGACAAGCTGTTCATCCAGCTGGTCCAGATTTACAATCAGCTGTTTGAGGAAAACCCT
ATTAATGCTTCCAGAGTGGACGCAAAAGCTATCCTGTCAGCCAGGCTGTCCAAGTCACGCAGACTGGAGA
ACCTGATTGCACAGCTGCCCGGAGAAAAGAGGAACGGTCTGTTTGGAAATCTGATCGCTCTGAGTCTGGG
CCTGACTCCTAACTTCAAAAGCAATTTTGATCTGGCTGAGGACGCCAAACTGCAGCTGTCAAAGGACACA
TATGACGATGACCTGGATAACCTGCTGGCACAGATCGGAGATCAGTACGCTGACCTGTTCCTGGCTGCCA
AAAATCTGTCCGACGCAATCCTGCTGTCAGATATTCTGAGAGTGAACAGCGAGATTACAAAAGCTCCTCT
GAGTGCCAGCATGATCAAGAGATATGACGAGCACCATCAGGATCTGACCCTGCTGAAGGCTCTGGTCAGG
CAGCAGCTGCCAGAGAAGTACAAGGAAATTTTCTTTGATCAGTCCAAGAACGGCTACGCCGGTTATATCG
ACGGAGGCGCATCACAGGAGGAATTCTACAAGTTTATCAAACCTATTCTGGAGAAGATGGACGGAACTGA
GGAACTGCTGGTGAAACTGAATAGAGAGGACCTGCTGAGGAAGCAGCGCACATTTGATAACGGTTCCATC
CCACACCAGATTCATCTGGGAGAGCTGCACGCTATCCTGAGGCGCCAGGAAGACTTCTACCCCTTTCTGA
AAGATAACCGCGAGAAGATCGAAAAAATTCTGACCTTCAGAATCCCTTACTATGTGGGTCCACTGGCTCG
CGGAAACAGCAGATTTGCCTGGATGACTCGCAAATCCGAGGAAACCATTACTCCTTGGAACTTCGAGGAA
GTGGTCGATAAGGGCGCCTCTGCACAGTCCTTCATCGAGAGAATGACTAATTTTGACAAAAACCTGCCCA
ATGAGAAAGTGCTGCCTAAGCACTCCCTGCTGTACGAGTATTTCACTGTCTATAACGAACTGACAAAGGT
GAAATACGTCACCGAGGGCATGAGAAAGCCAGCCTTCCTGTCAGGAGAGCAGAAGAAAGCAATCGTGGAT
CTGCTGTTTAAAACCAACAGGAAAGTGACTGTCAAGCAGCTGAAGGAGGACTACTTCAAGAAAATTGAAT
GCTTCGATTCCGTGGAGATCAGCGGAGTCGAAGACAGATTTAACGCAAGCCTGGGCGCTTACCACGATCT
GCTGAAGATCATTAAGGATAAAGACTTCCTGGACAACGAGGAAAATGAGGATATCCTGGAAGACATTGTG
CTGACACTGACCCTGTTTGAGGACAGAGGAATGATCGAGGAAAGACTGAAAACCTATGCTCATCTGTTCG
ATGACAAGGTGATGAAACAGCTGAAGAGAAGGCGCTACACTGGCTGGGGTAGACTGAGCAGGAAGCTGAT
CAACGGCATTAGGGATAAACAGTCAGGAAAGACAATCCTGGACTTTCTGAAAAGTGATGGCTTCGCCAAC
CGCAATTTTATGCAGCTGATTCACGATGACAGTCTGACCTTCAAAGAGGACATCCAGAAGGCTCAGGTGT
CTGGACAGGGCCACTCCCTGCATGAGCAGATTGCAAACCTGGCTGGAAGCCCAGCCATCAAGAAAGGCAT
TCTGCAGACAGTGAAAATCGTCGATGAGCTGGTGAAAGTCATGGGCCATAAGCCCGAAAACATCGTGATT
GAGATGGCTCGCGAAAATCAGACAACCCAGAAGGGTCAGAAGAACAGTAGAGAGAGGATGAAAAGAATCG
AGGAAGGCATTAAGGAGCTGGGTAGCCAGATCCTGAAAGAGCACCCAGTGGAAAACACACAGCTGCAGAA
TGAGAAGCTGTATCTGTACTATCTGCAGAATGGAAGAGATATGTACGTGGACCAGGAGCTGGATATTAAC
AGGCTGTCTGATTACGACGTGGATCATATCGTCCCCCAGAGTTTCATCAAAGATGACAGCATTGACAACA
AGGTGCTGACCAGGTCCGACAAAAACAGAGGAAAATCAGATAATGTCCCTAGTGAGGAAGTGGTCAAGAA
AATGAAGAACTACTGGAGACAGCTGCTGAATGCCAAACTGATCACTCAGAGGAAGTTTGATAACCTGACA
AAAGCAGAGCGCGGTGGACTGTCAGAACTGGACAAAGCTGGATTCATCAAGAGGCAGCTGGTGGAAACAC
GCCAGATCACTAAACACGTCGCACAGATTCTGGATAGTCGCATGAACACAAAGTACGATGAGAATGACAA
ACTGATCAGAGAAGTGAAGGTCATTACCCTGAAGAGTAAACTGGTCAGCGACTTTAGGAAAGATTTCCAG
TTTTATAAGGTCCGCGAGATTAACAATTATCACCATGCCCATGACGCATACCTGAACGCCGTGGTCGGTA
CCGCACTGATCAAGAAATACCCAAAACTGGAGAGCGAATTCGTGTACGGAGACTATAAGGTGTACGATGT
CAGAAAAATGATCGCCAAGTCCGAGCAGGAAATTGGAAAAGCTACTGCCAAGTATTTCTTTTACTCAAAC
ATCATGAATTTCTTTAAGACAGAGATCACCCTGGCCAATGGAGAAATCCGCAAAAGGCCCCTGATTGAGA
CAAACGGAGAGACAGGCGAAATCGTGTGGGACAAAGGCAGAGATTTTGCAACCGTGAGGAAGGTCCTGAG
CATGCCTCAAGTGAATATCGTCAAGAAAACTGAGGTGCAGACAGGCGGTTTCTCAAAAGAAAGTATTCTG
CCAAAACGCAACTCTGATAAGCTGATCGCTAGAAAGAAAGACTGGGACCCTAAGAAGTATGGAGGCTTTG
ACTCTCCCACTGTGGCATACTCCGTCCTGGTGGTCGCTAAGGTGGAGAAGGGCAAAAGCAAGAAACTGAA
ATCTGTCAAGGAGCTGCTGGGTATCACAATTATGGAGAGAAGCTCTTTCGAGAAGAACCCAATCGATTTT
CTGGAGGCCAAAGGTTATAAGGAAGTGAAGAAAGACCTGATCATTAAACTGCCCAAGTACAGTCTGTTTG
AGCTGGAAAACGGCAGGAAACGCATGCTGGCAAGCGCTGGAGAGCTGCAGAAAGGCAATGAACTGGCCCT
GCCTTCTAAGTACGTGAACTTCCTGTATCTGGCAAGCCACTACGAGAAGCTGAAAGGATCTCCAGAGGAT
AACGAACAGAAACAGCTGTTTGTGGAGCAGCACAAGCATTATCTGGACGAGATCATTGAACAGATTAGCG
AGTTCTCTAAAAGAGTGATCCTGGCCGACGCAAATCTGGATAAGGTCCTGTCTGCTTACAACAAACACAG
AGATAAGCCCATCAGGGAGCAGGCCGAAAATATCATTCATCTGTTCACTCTGACAAACCTGGGCGCACCT
GCAGCTTTCAAGTACTTCGACACTACAATCGATAGAAAGAGGTACACCTCCACTAAGGAGGTGCTGGACG
CTACACTGATCCATCAGAGTATTACCGGCCTGTACGAAACAAGGATTGACCTGTCTCAGCTGGGTGGCGA
CTCACCGGTGAGATCTCCTAAGAAGAAGAGAAAGGTGTGACCGCGGAATCTAGAACTATAGTGAGTCGTA
TTACGTAGATCCAGACATGATAAGATACATTGATGAGTTTGGACAAACCACAACTAGAATGCAGTGAAAA
AAATGCTTTATTTGTGAAATTTGTGATGCTATTGCTTTATTTGTAACCATTATAAGCTGCAATAAACAAG
TTAACAACAACAATTGCATTCATTTTATGTTTCAGGTTCAGGGGGAGGTGTGGGAGGTTTTTTAATTCGC
GGCCGCGGCGCCAATGCATTGGGCCCGGTACCCAGCTTTTGTTCCCTTTAGTGAGGGTTAATTGCGCGCT
TGGCGTAATCATGGTCATAGCTGTTTCCTGTGTGAAATTGTTATCCGCTCACAATTCCACACAACATACG
AGCCGGGAGCATAAAGTGTAAAGCCTGGGGTGCCTAATGAGTGAGCTAACTCACATTAATTGCGTTGCGC
TCACTGCCCGCTTTCCAGTCGGGAAACCTGTCGTGCCAGCTGCATTAATGAATCGGCCAACGCGCGGGGA
GAGGCGGTTTGCGTATTGGGCGCTCTTCCGCTTCCTCGCTCACTGACTCGCTGCGCTCGGTCGTTCGGCT
GCGGCGAGCGGTATCAGCTCACTCAAAGGCGGTAATACGGTTATCCACAGAATCAGGGGATAACGCAGGA
AAGAACATGTGAGCAAAAGGCCAGCAAAAGGCCAGGAACCGTAAAAAGGCCGCGTTGCTGGCGTTTTTCC
ATAGGCTCCGCCCCCCTGACGAGCATCACAAAAATCGACGCTCAAGTCAGAGGTGGCGAAACCCGACAGG
ACTATAAAGATACCAGGCGTTTCCCCCTGGAAGCTCCCTCGTGCGCTCTCCTGTTCCGACCCTGCCGCTT
ACCGGATACCTGTCCGCCTTTCTCCCTTCGGGAAGCGTGGCGCTTTCTCATAGCTCACGCTGTAGGTATC
TCAGTTCGGTGTAGGTCGTTCGCTCCAAGCTGGGCTGTGTGCACGAACCCCCCGTTCAGCCCGACCGCTG
CGCCTTATCCGGTAACTATCGTCTTGAGTCCAACCCGGTAAGACACGACTTATCGCCACTGGCAGCAGCC
ACTGGTAACAGGATTAGCAGAGCGAGGTATGTAGGCGGTGCTACAGAGTTCTTGAAGTGGTGGCCTAACT
ACGGCTACACTAGAAGAACAGTATTTGGTATCTGCGCTCTGCTGAAGCCAGTTACCTTCGGAAAAAGAGT
TGGTAGCTCTTGATCCGGCAAACAAACCACCGCTGGTAGCGGTGGTTTTTTTGTTTGCAAGCAGCAGATT
ACGCGCAGAAAAAAAGGATCTCAAGAAGATCCTTTGATCTTTTCTACGGGGTCTGACGCTCAGTGGAACG
AAAACTCACGTTAAGGGATTTTGGTCATGAGATTATCAAAAAGGATCTTCACCTAGATCCTTTTAAATTA
AAAATGAAGTTTTAAATCAATCTAAAGTATATATGAGTAAACTTGGTCTGACAGTTACCAATGCTTAATC
AGTGAGGCACCTATCTCAGCGATCTGTCTATTTCGTTCATCCATAGTTGCCTGACTCCCCGTCGTGTAGA
TAACTACGATACGGGAGGGCTTACCATCTGGCCCCAGTGCTGCAATGATACCGCGAGACCCACGCTCACC
GGCTCCAGATTTATCAGCAATAAACCAGCCAGCCGGAAGGGCCGAGCGCAGAAGTGGTCCTGCAACTTTA
TCCGCCTCCATCCAGTCTATTAATTGTTGCCGGGAAGCTAGAGTAAGTAGTTCGCCAGTTAATAGTTTGC
GCAACGTTGTTGCCATTGCTACAGGCATCGTGGTGTCACGCTCGTCGTTTGGTATGGCTTCATTCAGCTC
CGGTTCCCAACGATCAAGGCGAGTTACATGATCCCCCATGTTGTGCAAAAAAGCGGTTAGCTCCTTCGGT
CCTCCGATCGTTGTCAGAAGTAAGTTGGCCGCAGTGTTATCACTCATGGTTATGGCAGCACTGCATAATT
CTCTTACTGTCATGCCATCCGTAAGATGCTTTTCTGTGACTGGTGAGTACTCAACCAAGTCATTCTGAGA
ATAGTGTATGCGGCGACCGAGTTGCTCTTGCCCGGCGTCAATACGGGATAATACCGCGCCACATAGCAGA
ACTTTAAAAGTGCTCATCATTGGAAAACGTTCTTCGGGGCGAAAACTCTCAAGGATCTTACCGCTGTTGA
GATCCAGTTCGATGTAACCCACTCGTGCACCCAACTGATCTTCAGCATCTTTTACTTTCACCAGCGTTTC
TGGGTGAGCAAAAACAGGAAGGCAAAATGCCGCAAAAAAGGGAATAAGGGCGACACGGAAATGTTGAATA
CTCATACTCTTCCTTTTTCAATATTATTGAAGCATTTATCAGGGTTATTGTCTCATGAGCGGATACATAT
TTGAATGTATTTAGAAAAATAAACAAATAGGGGTTCCGCGCACATTTCCCCGAAAAGTGCCACCTAAATT
GTAAGCGTTAATATTTTGTTAAAATTCGCGTTAAATTTTTGTTAAATCAGCTCATTTTTTAACCAATAGG
CCGAAATCGGCAAAATCCCTTATAAATCAAAAGAATAGACCGAGATAGGGT
[37 nt withheld, positions 7892-7928]
AAAGAACGTGGACTCCAACGTCAAAGG
[49 nt withheld, positions 7956-8004]
T
[91 nt withheld, positions 8006-8096]
G
[124 nt withheld, positions 8098-8221]
CCCATTCGCCATTCAGGCTGCGCAACTGTTGGGAAGGGCGATCGGTGC
