Features (pLannotate 1.2.2; 15 found; start..end, strand, type, name):
     35..53      +  promoter       SP6 promoter: promoter for bacteriophage SP6 RNA polymerase
    144..4244    +  CDS            cas9: CAS9_STRP1 - Also known as csn1 From Streptococcus pyogenes serotype M1.
   4299..4316    -  promoter       T7 promoter (fragment): promoter for bacteriophage T7 RNA polymerase
   4321..4455    -  polyA_signal   SV40 poly(A) signal: SV40 polyadenylation signal
   4568..4586    -  promoter       T3 promoter: promoter for bacteriophage T3 RNA polymerase
   4631..4647    -  protein_bind   lac operator: The lac repressor binds to the lac operator to inhibit transcription in E. coli. This inhibition can be relieved by adding lactose or isopropyl-β-D-thiogalactopyranoside (IPTG). lac repressor encoded by lacI
   4655..4685    -  promoter       lac promoter: promoter for the E. coli lac operon
   4700..4721    -  protein_bind   CAP binding site: CAP binding activates transcription in the presence of cAMP. E. coli catabolite activator protein
   4734..4826    -  CDS            lacI (fragment): lac repressor; lacI; The lac repressor binds to the lac operator to inhibit transcription in E. coli. This inhibition can be relieved by adding lactose or isopropyl-β-D-thiogalactopyranoside (IPTG).
   5009..5597    -  rep_origin     ori: high-copy-number ColE1/pMB1/pBR322/pUC origin of replication
   5768..6628    -  CDS            AmpR: β-lactamase; bla; confers resistance to ampicillin, carbenicillin, and related antibiotics
   6629..6733    -  promoter       AmpR promoter: bla
   6786..7214    -  rep_origin     f1 ori (sequence partly withheld): f1 bacteriophage origin of replication; arrow indicates direction of (+) strand synthesis
   7219..7285    -  CDS            lacZα (fragment): LacZα fragment of β-galactosidase; lacZ fragment
   7288..8272    +  promoter       CMV IE94 promoter: enhancer/promoter region of simian cytomegalovirus major immediate early transcription unit IE94
>Addgene plasmid #47929 | pCS2-nCas9n | analyzer sequence | sequence record 68740
CGCCATTCTGCCTGGGGACGTCGGAGCAAGCTTGATTTAGGTGACACTATAGAATACAAGCTACTTGTTC
TTTTTGCAGGATCCGATCCAATGTCGACGCCACCATGGCTTCTCCACCTAAGAAGAAGAGAAAGGTGGGA
AGCATGGATAAGAAGTATAGCATCGGCCTGGATATTGGAACTAACTCCGTGGGTTGGGCAGTGATTACAG
ACGACTACAAGGTCCCTAGCAAGAAATTTAAGGTGCTGGGTAACACCGACAGGCACAGCATCAAGAAAAA
TCTGATTGGAGCCCTGCTGTTCGGTTCTGGAGAGACTGCCGAAGCAACACGCCTGAAAAGAACAGCAAGA
AGGCGCTATACCAGAAGGAAGAATAGAATCTGTTACCTGCAGGAGATTTTCTCTAACGAAATGGCTAAGG
TGGACGATTCATTCTTTCATAGGCTGGAGGAAAGTTTCCTGGTCGAGGAAGATAAGAAACACGAGCGCCA
TCCTATCTTTGGAAACATTGTGGACGAGGTCGCCTATCACGAAAAATACCCAACCATCTATCATCTGCGC
AAGAAACTGGCTGACTCTACTGATAAAGCCGACCTGAGACTGATCTATCTGGCTCTGGCCCACATGATTA
AGTTCAGGGGTCATTTTCTGATCGAGGGCGATCTGAACCCCGACAATTCCGATGTGGACAAGCTGTTCAT
CCAGCTGGTCCAGATTTACAATCAGCTGTTTGAGGAAAACCCTATTAATGCTTCCAGAGTGGACGCAAAA
GCTATCCTGTCAGCCAGGCTGTCCAAGTCACGCAGACTGGAGAACCTGATTGCACAGCTGCCCGGAGAAA
AGAGGAACGGTCTGTTTGGAAATCTGATCGCTCTGAGTCTGGGCCTGACTCCTAACTTCAAAAGCAATTT
TGATCTGGCTGAGGACGCCAAACTGCAGCTGTCAAAGGACACATATGACGATGACCTGGATAACCTGCTG
GCACAGATCGGAGATCAGTACGCTGACCTGTTCCTGGCTGCCAAAAATCTGTCCGACGCAATCCTGCTGT
CAGATATTCTGAGAGTGAACAGCGAGATTACAAAAGCTCCTCTGAGTGCCAGCATGATCAAGAGATATGA
CGAGCACCATCAGGATCTGACCCTGCTGAAGGCTCTGGTCAGGCAGCAGCTGCCAGAGAAGTACAAGGAA
ATTTTCTTTGATCAGTCCAAGAACGGCTACGCCGGTTATATCGACGGAGGCGCATCACAGGAGGAATTCT
ACAAGTTTATCAAACCTATTCTGGAGAAGATGGACGGAACTGAGGAACTGCTGGTGAAACTGAATAGAGA
GGACCTGCTGAGGAAGCAGCGCACATTTGATAACGGTTCCATCCCACACCAGATTCATCTGGGAGAGCTG
CACGCTATCCTGAGGCGCCAGGAAGACTTCTACCCCTTTCTGAAAGATAACCGCGAGAAGATCGAAAAAA
TTCTGACCTTCAGAATCCCTTACTATGTGGGTCCACTGGCTCGCGGAAACAGCAGATTTGCCTGGATGAC
TCGCAAATCCGAGGAAACCATTACTCCTTGGAACTTCGAGGAAGTGGTCGATAAGGGCGCCTCTGCACAG
TCCTTCATCGAGAGAATGACTAATTTTGACAAAAACCTGCCCAATGAGAAAGTGCTGCCTAAGCACTCCC
TGCTGTACGAGTATTTCACTGTCTATAACGAACTGACAAAGGTGAAATACGTCACCGAGGGCATGAGAAA
GCCAGCCTTCCTGTCAGGAGAGCAGAAGAAAGCAATCGTGGATCTGCTGTTTAAAACCAACAGGAAAGTG
ACTGTCAAGCAGCTGAAGGAGGACTACTTCAAGAAAATTGAATGCTTCGATTCCGTGGAGATCAGCGGAG
TCGAAGACAGATTTAACGCAAGCCTGGGCGCTTACCACGATCTGCTGAAGATCATTAAGGATAAAGACTT
CCTGGACAACGAGGAAAATGAGGATATCCTGGAAGACATTGTGCTGACACTGACCCTGTTTGAGGACAGA
GGAATGATCGAGGAAAGACTGAAAACCTATGCTCATCTGTTCGATGACAAGGTGATGAAACAGCTGAAGA
GAAGGCGCTACACTGGCTGGGGTAGACTGAGCAGGAAGCTGATCAACGGCATTAGGGATAAACAGTCAGG
AAAGACAATCCTGGACTTTCTGAAAAGTGATGGCTTCGCCAACCGCAATTTTATGCAGCTGATTCACGAT
GACAGTCTGACCTTCAAAGAGGACATCCAGAAGGCTCAGGTGTCTGGACAGGGCCACTCCCTGCATGAGC
AGATTGCAAACCTGGCTGGAAGCCCAGCCATCAAGAAAGGCATTCTGCAGACAGTGAAAATCGTCGATGA
GCTGGTGAAAGTCATGGGCCATAAGCCCGAAAACATCGTGATTGAGATGGCTCGCGAAAATCAGACAACC
CAGAAGGGTCAGAAGAACAGTAGAGAGAGGATGAAAAGAATCGAGGAAGGCATTAAGGAGCTGGGTAGCC
AGATCCTGAAAGAGCACCCAGTGGAAAACACACAGCTGCAGAATGAGAAGCTGTATCTGTACTATCTGCA
GAATGGAAGAGATATGTACGTGGACCAGGAGCTGGATATTAACAGGCTGTCTGATTACGACGTGGATCAT
ATCGTCCCCCAGAGTTTCATCAAAGATGACAGCATTGACAACAAGGTGCTGACCAGGTCCGACAAAAACA
GAGGAAAATCAGATAATGTCCCTAGTGAGGAAGTGGTCAAGAAAATGAAGAACTACTGGAGACAGCTGCT
GAATGCCAAACTGATCACTCAGAGGAAGTTTGATAACCTGACAAAAGCAGAGCGCGGTGGACTGTCAGAA
CTGGACAAAGCTGGATTCATCAAGAGGCAGCTGGTGGAAACACGCCAGATCACTAAACACGTCGCACAGA
TTCTGGATAGTCGCATGAACACAAAGTACGATGAGAATGACAAACTGATCAGAGAAGTGAAGGTCATTAC
CCTGAAGAGTAAACTGGTCAGCGACTTTAGGAAAGATTTCCAGTTTTATAAGGTCCGCGAGATTAACAAT
TATCACCATGCCCATGACGCATACCTGAACGCCGTGGTCGGTACCGCACTGATCAAGAAATACCCAAAAC
TGGAGAGCGAATTCGTGTACGGAGACTATAAGGTGTACGATGTCAGAAAAATGATCGCCAAGTCCGAGCA
GGAAATTGGAAAAGCTACTGCCAAGTATTTCTTTTACTCAAACATCATGAATTTCTTTAAGACAGAGATC
ACCCTGGCCAATGGAGAAATCCGCAAAAGGCCCCTGATTGAGACAAACGGAGAGACAGGCGAAATCGTGT
GGGACAAAGGCAGAGATTTTGCAACCGTGAGGAAGGTCCTGAGCATGCCTCAAGTGAATATCGTCAAGAA
AACTGAGGTGCAGACAGGCGGTTTCTCAAAAGAAAGTATTCTGCCAAAACGCAACTCTGATAAGCTGATC
GCTAGAAAGAAAGACTGGGACCCTAAGAAGTATGGAGGCTTTGACTCTCCCACTGTGGCATACTCCGTCC
TGGTGGTCGCTAAGGTGGAGAAGGGCAAAAGCAAGAAACTGAAATCTGTCAAGGAGCTGCTGGGTATCAC
AATTATGGAGAGAAGCTCTTTCGAGAAGAACCCAATCGATTTTCTGGAGGCCAAAGGTTATAAGGAAGTG
AAGAAAGACCTGATCATTAAACTGCCCAAGTACAGTCTGTTTGAGCTGGAAAACGGCAGGAAACGCATGC
TGGCAAGCGCTGGAGAGCTGCAGAAAGGCAATGAACTGGCCCTGCCTTCTAAGTACGTGAACTTCCTGTA
TCTGGCAAGCCACTACGAGAAGCTGAAAGGATCTCCAGAGGATAACGAACAGAAACAGCTGTTTGTGGAG
CAGCACAAGCATTATCTGGACGAGATCATTGAACAGATTAGCGAGTTCTCTAAAAGAGTGATCCTGGCCG
ACGCAAATCTGGATAAGGTCCTGTCTGCTTACAACAAACACAGAGATAAGCCCATCAGGGAGCAGGCCGA
AAATATCATTCATCTGTTCACTCTGACAAACCTGGGCGCACCTGCAGCTTTCAAGTACTTCGACACTACA
ATCGATAGAAAGAGGTACACCTCCACTAAGGAGGTGCTGGACGCTACACTGATCCATCAGAGTATTACCG
GCCTGTACGAAACAAGGATTGACCTGTCTCAGCTGGGTGGCGACTCACCGGTGAGATCTCCTAAGAAGAA
GAGAAAGGTGTGACCGCGGAATCTAGAACTATAGTGAGTCGTATTACGTAGATCCAGACATGATAAGATA
CATTGATGAGTTTGGACAAACCACAACTAGAATGCAGTGAAAAAAATGCTTTATTTGTGAAATTTGTGAT
GCTATTGCTTTATTTGTAACCATTATAAGCTGCAATAAACAAGTTAACAACAACAATTGCATTCATTTTA
TGTTTCAGGTTCAGGGGGAGGTGTGGGAGGTTTTTTAATTCGCGGCCGCGGCGCCAATGCATTGGGCCCG
GTACCCAGCTTTTGTTCCCTTTAGTGAGGGTTAATTGCGCGCTTGGCGTAATCATGGTCATAGCTGTTTC
CTGTGTGAAATTGTTATCCGCTCACAATTCCACACAACATACGAGCCGGAAGCATAAAGTGTAAAGCCTG
GGGTGCCTAATGAGTGAGCTAACTCACATTAATTGCGTTGCGCTCACTGCCCGCTTTCCAGTCGGGAAAC
CTGTCGTGCCAGCTGCATTAATGAATCGGCCAACGCGCGGGGAGAGGCGGTTTGCGTATTGGGCGCTCTT
CCGCTTCCTCGCTCACTGACTCGCTGCGCTCGGTCGTTCGGCTGCGGCGAGCGGTATCAGCTCACTCAAA
GGCGGTAATACGGTTATCCACAGAATCAGGGGATAACGCAGGAAAGAACATGTGAGCAAAAGGCCAGCAA
AAGGCCAGGAACCGTAAAAAGGCCGCGTTGCTGGCGTTTTTCCATAGGCTCCGCCCCCCTGACGAGCATC
ACAAAAATCGACGCTCAAGTCAGAGGTGGCGAAACCCGACAGGACTATAAAGATACCAGGCGTTTCCCCC
TGGAAGCTCCCTCGTGCGCTCTCCTGTTCCGACCCTGCCGCTTACCGGATACCTGTCCGCCTTTCTCCCT
TCGGGAAGCGTGGCGCTTTCTCATAGCTCACGCTGTAGGTATCTCAGTTCGGTGTAGGTCGTTCGCTCCA
AGCTGGGCTGTGTGCACGAACCCCCCGTTCAGCCCGACCGCTGCGCCTTATCCGGTAACTATCGTCTTGA
GTCCAACCCGGTAAGACACGACTTATCGCCACTGGCAGCAGCCACTGGTAACAGGATTAGCAGAGCGAGG
TATGTAGGCGGTGCTACAGAGTTCTTGAAGTGGTGGCCTAACTACGGCTACACTAGAAGGACAGTATTTG
GTATCTGCGCTCTGCTGAAGCCAGTTACCTTCGGAAAAAGAGTTGGTAGCTCTTGATCCGGCAAACAAAC
CACCGCTGGTAGCGGTGGTTTTTTTGTTTGCAAGCAGCAGATTACGCGCAGAAAAAAAGGATCTCAAGAA
GATCCTTTGATCTTTTCTACGGGGTCTGACGCTCAGTGGAACGAAAACTCACGTTAAGGGATTTTGGTCA
TGAGATTATCAAAAAGGATCTTCACCTAGATCCTTTTAAATTAAAAATGAAGTTTTAAATCAATCTAAAG
TATATATGAGTAAACTTGGTCTGACAGTTACCAATGCTTAATCAGTGAGGCACCTATCTCAGCGATCTGT
CTATTTCGTTCATCCATAGTTGCCTGACTCCCCGTCGTGTAGATAACTACGATACGGGAGGGCTTACCAT
CTGGCCCCAGTGCTGCAATGATACCGCGAGACCCACGCTCACCGGCTCCAGATTTATCAGCAATAAACCA
GCCAGCCGGAAGGGCCGAGCGCAGAAGTGGTCCTGCAACTTTATCCGCCTCCATCCAGTCTATTAATTGT
TGCCGGGAAGCTAGAGTAAGTAGTTCGCCAGTTAATAGTTTGCGCAACGTTGTTGCCATTGCTACAGGCA
TCGTGGTGTCACGCTCGTCGTTTGGTATGGCTTCATTCAGCTCCGGTTCCCAACGATCAAGGCGAGTTAC
ATGATCCCCCATGTTGTGCAAAAAAGCGGTTAGCTCCTTCGGTCCTCCGATCGTTGTCAGAAGTAAGTTG
GCCGCAGTGTTATCACTCATGGTTATGGCAGCACTGCATAATTCTCTTACTGTCATGCCATCCGTAAGAT
GCTTTTCTGTGACTGGTGAGTACTCAACCAAGTCATTCTGAGAATAGTGTATGCGGCGACCGAGTTGCTC
TTGCCCGGCGTCAATACGGGATAATACCGCGCCACATAGCAGAACTTTAAAAGTGCTCATCATTGGAAAA
CGTTCTTCGGGGCGAAAACTCTCAAGGATCTTACCGCTGTTGAGATCCAGTTCGATGTAACCCACTCGTG
CACCCAACTGATCTTCAGCATCTTTTACTTTCACCAGCGTTTCTGGGTGAGCAAAAACAGGAAGGCAAAA
TGCCGCAAAAAAGGGAATAAGGGCGACACGGAAATGTTGAATACTCATACTCTTCCTTTTTCAATATTAT
TGAAGCATTTATCAGGGTTATTGTCTCATGAGCGGATACATATTTGAATGTATTTAGAAAAATAAACAAA
TAGGGGTTCCGCGCACATTTCCCCGAAAAGTGCCACCTAAATTGTAAGCGTTAATATTTTGTTAAAATTC
GCGTTAAATTTTTGTTAAATCAGCTCATTTTTTAACCAATAGGCCGAAATCGGCAAAATCCCTTATAAAT
CAAAAGAATAGACCGAGATAGGGT
[37 nt withheld, positions 6885-6921]
AAAGAACGTGGACTCCAACGTCAAAGG
[49 nt withheld, positions 6949-6997]
T
[91 nt withheld, positions 6999-7089]
G
[124 nt withheld, positions 7091-7214]
CCCATTCGCCATTCAGGCTGCGCAACTGTTGGGAAGGGCGATCGGTGCGGGCCTCTTCGCTATTACGCCA
GTCGACCATAGCCAATTCAATATGGCGTATATGGACTCATGCCAATTCAATATGGTGGATCTGGACCTGT
GCCAATTCAATATGGCGTATATGGACTCGTGCCAATTCAATATGGTGGATCTGGACCCCAGCCAATTCAA
TATGGCGGACTTGGCACCATGCCAATTCAATATGGCGGACTTGGCACTGTGCCAACTGGGGAGGGGTCTA
CTTGGCACGGTGCCAAGTTTGAGGAGGGGTCTTGGCCCTGTGCCAAGTCCGCCATATTGAATTGGCATGG
TGCCAATAATGGCGGCCATATTGGCTATATGCCAGGATCAATATATAGGCAATATCCAATATGGCCCTAT
GCCAATATGGCTATTGGCCAGGTTCAATACTATGTATTGGCCCTATGCCATATAGTATTCCATATATGGG
TTTTCCTATTGACGTAGATAGCCCCTCCCAATGGGCGGTCCCATATACCATATATGGGGCTTCCTAATAC
CGCCCATAGCCACTCCCCCATTGACGTCAATGGTCTCTATATATGGTCTTTCCTATTGACGTCATATGGG
CGGTCCTATTGACGTATATGGCGCCTCCCCCATTGACGTCAATTACGGTAAATGGCCCGCCTGGCTCAAT
GCCCATTGACGTCAATAGGACCACCCACCATTGACGTCAATGGGATGGCTCATTGCCCATTCATATCCGT
TCTCACGCCCCCTATTGACGTCAATGACGGTAAATGGCCCACTTGGCAGTACATCAATATCTATTAATAG
TAACTTGGCAAGTACATTACTATTGGAAGGACGCCAGGGTACATTGGCAGTACTCCCATTGACGTCAATG
GCGGTAAATGGCCCGCGATGGCTGCCAAGTACATCCCCATTGACGTCAATGGGGAGGGGCAATGACGCAA
ATGGGCGTTCCATTGACGTAAATGGGCGGTAGGCGTGCCTAATGGGAGGTCTATATAAGCAATGCTCGTT
TAGGGAAC
