>Addgene plasmid #47929 | pCS2-nCas9n | addgene partial sequence | sequence record 120802 | EBV-rev 5'-GTGGTTTGTCCAAACTCATC-3'
CGTAATACGACTCACTATAGTTCTAGATTCCGCGGTCACACCTTTCTCTTCTTCTTAGGAGATCTCACCG
GTGAGTCGCCACCCAGCTGAGACAGGTCAATCCTTGTTTCGTACAGGCCGGTAATACTCTGATGGATCAG
TGTAGCGTCCAGCACCTCCTTAGTGGAGGTGTACCTCTTTCTATCGATTGTAGTGTCGAAGTACTTGAAA
GCTGCAGGTGCGCCCAGGTTTGTCAGAGTGAACAGATGAATGATATTTTCGGCCTGCTCCCTGATGGGCT
TATCTCTGTGTTTGTTGTAAGCAGACAGGACCTTATCCAGATTTGCGTCGGCCAGGATCACTCTTTTAGA
GAACTCGCTAATCTGTTCAATGATCTCGTCCAGATAATGCTTGTGCTGCTCCACAAACAGCTGTTTCTGT
TCGTTATCCTCTGGAGATCCTTTCAGCTTCTCGTAGTGGCTTGCCAGATACAGGAAGTTCACGTACTTAG
AAGGCAGGGCCAGTTCATTGCCTTTCTGCAGCTCTCCAGCGCTTGCCAGCATGCGTTTCCTGCCGTTTTC
CAGCTCAAACAGACTGTACTTGGGCAGTTTAATGATCAGGTCTTTCTTCACTTCCTTATAACCTTTGGCC
TCCAGAAAATCGATTGGGTTCTTCTCGAAAGAGCTTCTCTCCATAATTGTGATACCCAGCAGCTCCTTGA
CAGATTTCAGTTTCTTGCTTTTGCCCTTCTCCACCTTAGCGACCACCAGGACGGAGTATGCCACAGTGGG
AGAGTCAAAGCCTCCATACTTCTTAGGGTCCCAGTCTTTCTTTCTAGCGATCAGCTTATCAGAGTTGCGT
TTTGGCAGAATACTTTCTTTTGAGAAACCGCCTGTCTGCACCTCAGTTTTCTTGACGATATTCACTTGAG
GCATGCTCAGGACCTTCCTCACGGTTGCAAAATCTCTGCCTTTGTCCCACACGATTTCGCCTGTCTCTCC
GTTTGTCTCAATCAGGGGCCTTTTGCGGATTTCTCCATTGGCCAGGGTGATCTCTGTCTTAAAGAAATTC
ATGATGTTTGAGTAAAAGAAATACTTGGCAGTAGCTTTTCCAATTTCCTGCTCGGACTTGGCGATCATTT
TTCTGACATCGTA
