>Addgene plasmid #47929 | pCS2-nCas9n | addgene partial sequence | sequence record 120804 | CMV-F 5'-CGCAAATGGGCGGTAGGCGTG-3'
AGCAATGCTCGTTTAGGGAACCGCCATTCTGCCTGGGGACGTCGGAGCAAGCTTGATTTAGGTGACACTA
TAGAATACAAGCTACTTGTTCTTTTTGCAGGATCCGATCCAATGTCGACGCCACCATGGCTTCTCCACCT
AAGAAGAAGAGAAAGGTGGGAAGCATGGATAAGAAGTATAGCATCGGCCTGGATATTGGAACTAACTCCG
TGGGTTGGGCAGTGATTACAGACGACTACAAGGTCCCTAGCAAGAAATTTAAGGTGCTGGGTAACACCGA
CAGGCACAGCATCAAGAAAAATCTGATTGGAGCCCTGCTGTTCGGTTCTGGAGAGACTGCCGAAGCAACA
CGCCTGAAAAGAACAGCAAGAAGGCGCTATACCAGAAGGAAGAATAGAATCTGTTACCTGCAGGAGATTT
TCTCTAACGAAATGGCTAAGGTGGACGATTCATTCTTTCATAGGCTGGAGGAAAGTTTCCTGGTCGAGGA
AGATAAGAAACACGAGCGCCATCCTATCTTTGGAAACATTGTGGACGAGGTCGCCTATCACGAAAAATAC
CCAACCATCTATCATCTGCGCAAGAAACTGGCTGACTCTACTGATAAAGCCGACCTGAGACTGATCTATC
TGGCTCTGGCCCACATGATTAAGTTCAGGGGTCATTTTCTGATCGAGGGCGATCTGAACCCCGACAATTC
CGATGTGGACAAGCTGTTCATCCAGCTGGTCCAGATTTACAATCAGCTGTTTGAGGAAAACCCTATTAAT
GCTTCCAGAGTGGACGCAAAAGCTATCCTGTCAGCCAGGCTGTCCAAGTCACGCAGACTGGAGAACCTGA
TTGCACAGCTGCCCGGAGAAAAGAGGAACGGTCTGTTTGGAAATCTGATCGCTCTGAGTCTGGGCCTGAC
TCCTAACTTCAAAAGCAATTTTGATCTGGCTGAGGACGCCAAACTGCAGCTGTCAAAGGACACATATGAC
GATGACCTGGATAACCTGCTGGCACAGATCGGAGATCAGTACGCTGACCTGTTCCTGGCTGCCAAAAATC
TGTCCGACGCAATCCTGCTGTCAGATATTCTGAGAGTGAACAGCGAGATTACAAAAGCTCCTCTGAGTGC
CC
